Addgene plasmid #135701: psiCHECK2-miR-134
Purpose: Mammalian expression vector, Luciferase reporter to test activity of miRNA (miR-134)
Depositing lab: Florian Karreth. Depositing organization: H. Lee Moffitt Cancer Center and Research Institute.
Backbone
  Vector backbone: psiCHECK-2
  Backbone manufacturer: Promega
  Vector type: Mammalian Expression
Growth in bacteria
  Bacterial resistance: Ampicillin, 100 μg/mL
  Growth temperature: 37°C
  Growth strain: DH5alpha
  Copy number: High Copy
Gene/Insert
  Gene/Insert name: miR-134 reverse complement
  Species: Synthetic
  Cloning method: Restriction Enzyme; 5′ cloning site Unknown (unknown if destroyed); 3′ cloning site Unknown (unknown if destroyed)
Terms and licenses: Academic/Nonprofit Terms; Industry Terms: Not Available to Industry
How to cite: psiCHECK2-miR-134 was a gift from Florian Karreth (Addgene plasmid # 135701 ; http://n2t.net/addgene:135701 ; RRID:Addgene_135701)
