[The description below was written by a language model from this plasmid's Addgene catalogue record and pLannotate feature annotations shown in this document.]
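Description:
psiCHECK2-miR-134 is a dual-luciferase microRNA sensor built on the Promega psiCHECK-2 backbone, a mammalian expression plasmid of about 6.3 kb. It is propagated in E. coli through a high-copy ColE1/pUC-type origin and selected with ampicillin via the β-lactamase (AmpR) gene under its native bla promoter. No mammalian selection marker is annotated, which fits use by transient transfection.

The plasmid carries two independent reporter cassettes. In the first, the SV40 enhancer/early promoter, followed by a chimeric β-globin/immunoglobulin intron that improves transcript processing, drives human codon-optimized Renilla luciferase (hRluc), which is terminated by a synthetic poly(A) signal. A T7 promoter just upstream of hRluc also allows in vitro transcription. The insert is a synthetic sequence that is the reverse complement of miR-134, providing a fully complementary target site for that microRNA. It is not annotated in the feature table and the cloning sites are recorded as unknown. In the psiCHECK-2 design, however, test sequences are normally placed in the short interval between the hRluc stop codon and the synthetic poly(A) signal, so that they form part of the Renilla 3′ UTR. The second cassette uses the HSV thymidine kinase promoter to express firefly luciferase (luc+), with an SV40 poly(A) signal; the adjacent annotated large T antigen fragment is a remnant of that SV40-derived region.

In use, miR-134 binding to the target site should lower Renilla mRNA stability or translation. Firefly luciferase from the same plasmid acts as an internal control for transfection efficiency and cell number. The Renilla-to-firefly ratio therefore reports miR-134 activity in mammalian cells, for example when the miRNA is overexpressed, inhibited or sequestered.
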