Features (pLannotate 1.2.2; 12 found; start..end, strand, type, name):
     62..419     +  promoter       SV40 promoter: SV40 enhancer and early promoter
    489..621     +  intron         chimeric intron: chimera between introns from human β-globin and immunoglobulin heavy chain genes
    666..684     +  promoter       T7 promoter: promoter for bacteriophage T7 RNA polymerase
    694..1629    +  CDS            hRluc: Renilla luciferase human codon-optimized
   1692..1740    +  polyA_signal   poly(A) signal: synthetic polyadenylation signal
   1749..2500    +  promoter       HSV TK promoter: herpes simplex virus thymidine kinase promoter
   2536..4188    +  CDS            luciferase: firefly luciferase; luc+; enhanced luc+ version of the luciferase gene AAS38485.1 42718124.0
   4232..4353    -  polyA_signal   SV40 poly(A) signal: SV40 polyadenylation signal
   4376..4444    -  CDS            large T antigen (fragment): large T antigen from SV40 (simian virus 40)
   4486..4590    +  promoter       AmpR promoter: bla
   4591..5451    +  CDS            AmpR: β-lactamase; bla; confers resistance to ampicillin, carbenicillin, and related antibiotics
   5622..6210    +  rep_origin     ori: high-copy-number ColE1/pMB1/pBR322/pUC origin of replication
>Addgene plasmid #135701 | psiCHECK2-miR-134 | addgene full sequence | sequence record 322215 | Addgene NGS Result
AGATCTGCGCAGCACCATGGCCTGAAATAACCTCTGAAAGAGGAACTTGGTTAGGTACCTTCTGAGGCGG
AAAGAACCAGCTGTGGAATGTGTGTCAGTTAGGGTGTGGAAAGTCCCCAGGCTCCCCAGCAGGCAGAAGT
ATGCAAAGCATGCATCTCAATTAGTCAGCAACCAGGTGTGGAAAGTCCCCAGGCTCCCCAGCAGGCAGAA
GTATGCAAAGCATGCATCTCAATTAGTCAGCAACCATAGTCCCGCCCCTAACTCCGCCCATCCCGCCCCT
AACTCCGCCCAGTTCCGCCCATTCTCCGCCCCATGGCTGACTAATTTTTTTTATTTATGCAGAGGCCGAG
GCCGCCTCGGCCTCTGAGCTATTCCAGAAGTAGTGAGGAGGCTTTTTTGGAGGCCTAGGCTTTTGCAAAA
AGCTTGATTCTTCTGACACAACAGTCTCGAACTTAAGCTGCAGAAGTTGGTCGTGAGGCACTGGGCAGGT
AAGTATCAAGGTTACAAGACAGGTTTAAGGAGACCAATAGAAACTGGGCTTGTCGAGACAGAGAAGACTC
TTGCGTTTCTGATAGGCACCTATTGGTCTTACTGACATCCACTTTGCCTTTCTCTCCACAGGTGTCCACT
CCCAGTTCAATTACAGCTCTTAAGGCTAGAGTACTTAATACGACTCACTATAGGCTAGCCACCATGGCTT
CCAAGGTGTACGACCCCGAGCAACGCAAACGCATGATCACTGGGCCTCAGTGGTGGGCTCGCTGCAAGCA
AATGAACGTGCTGGACTCCTTCATCAACTACTATGATTCCGAGAAGCACGCCGAGAACGCCGTGATTTTT
CTGCATGGTAACGCTGCCTCCAGCTACCTGTGGAGGCACGTCGTGCCTCACATCGAGCCCGTGGCTAGAT
GCATCATCCCTGATCTGATCGGAATGGGTAAGTCCGGCAAGAGCGGGAATGGCTCATATCGCCTCCTGGA
TCACTACAAGTACCTCACCGCTTGGTTCGAGCTGCTGAACCTTCCAAAGAAAATCATCTTTGTGGGCCAC
GACTGGGGGGCTTGTCTGGCCTTTCACTACTCCTACGAGCACCAAGACAAGATCAAGGCCATCGTCCATG
CTGAGAGTGTCGTGGACGTGATCGAGTCCTGGGACGAGTGGCCTGACATCGAGGAGGATATCGCCCTGAT
CAAGAGCGAAGAGGGCGAGAAAATGGTGCTTGAGAATAACTTCTTCGTCGAGACCATGCTCCCAAGCAAG
ATCATGCGGAAACTGGAGCCTGAGGAGTTCGCTGCCTACCTGGAGCCATTCAAGGAGAAGGGCGAGGTTA
GACGGCCTACCCTCTCCTGGCCTCGCGAGATCCCTCTCGTTAAGGGAGGCAAGCCCGACGTCGTCCAGAT
TGTCCGCAACTACAACGCCTACCTTCGGGCCAGCGACGATCTGCCTAAGATGTTCATCGAGTCCGACCCT
GGGTTCTTTTCCAACGCTATTGTCGAGGGAGCTAAGAAGTTCCCTAACACCGAGTTCGTGAAGGTGAAGG
GCCTCCACTTCAGCCAGGAGGACGCTCCAGATGAAATGGGTAAGTACATCAAGAGCTTCGTGGAGCGCGT
GCTGAAGAACGAGCAGTAATTCTAGGCGATCGCTCGAGGAATTCCCCCTCTGGTCAACCAGTCACAGCGG
CCGCTGGCCGCAATAAAATATCTTTATTTTCATTACATCTGTGTGTTGGTTTTTTGTGTGAGGATCTAAA
TGAGTCTTCGGACCTCGCGGGGGCCGCTTAAGCGGTGGTTAGGGTTTGTCTGACGCGGGGGGAGGGGGAA
GGAACGAAACACTCTCATTCGGAGGCGGCTCGGGGTTTGGTCTTGGTGGCCACGGGCACGCAGAAGAGCG
CCGCGATCCTCTTAAGCACCCCCCCGCCCTCCGTGGAGGCGGGGGTTTGGTCGGCGGGTGGTAACTGGCG
GGCCGCTGACTCGGGCGGGTCGCGCGCCCCAGAGTGTGACCTTTTCGGTCTGCTCGCAGACCCCCGGGCG
GCGCCGCCGCGGCGGCGACGGGCTCGCTGGGTCCTAGGCTCCATGGGGACCGTATACGTGGACAGGCTCT
GGAGCATCCGCACGACTGCGGTGATATTACCGGAGACCTTCTGCGGGACGAGCCGGGTCACGCGGCTGAC
GCGGAGCGTCCGTTGGGCGACAAACACCAGGACGGGGCACAGGTACACTATCTTGTCACCCGGAGGCGCG
AGGGACTGCAGGAGCTTCAGGGAGTGGCGCAGCTGCTTCATCCCCGTGGCCCGTTGCTCGCGTTTGCTGG
CGGTGTCCCCGGAAGAAATATATTTGCATGTCTTTAGTTCTATGATGACACAAACCCCGCCCAGCGTCTT
GTCATTGGCGAATTCGAACACGCAGATGCAGTCGGGGCGGCGCGGTCCCAGGTCCACTTCGCATATTAAG
GTGACGCGTGTGGCCTCGAACACCGAGCGACCCTGCAGCGACCCGCTTAAAAGCTTGGCATTCCGGTACT
GTTGGTAAAGCCACCATGGCCGATGCTAAGAACATTAAGAAGGGCCCTGCTCCCTTCTACCCTCTGGAGG
ATGGCACCGCTGGCGAGCAGCTGCACAAGGCCATGAAGAGGTATGCCCTGGTGCCTGGCACCATTGCCTT
CACCGATGCCCACATTGAGGTGGACATCACCTATGCCGAGTACTTCGAGATGTCTGTGCGCCTGGCCGAG
GCCATGAAGAGGTACGGCCTGAACACCAACCACCGCATCGTGGTGTGCTCTGAGAACTCTCTGCAGTTCT
TCATGCCAGTGCTGGGCGCCCTGTTCATCGGAGTGGCCGTGGCCCCTGCTAACGACATTTACAACGAGCG
CGAGCTGCTGAACAGCATGGGCATTTCTCAGCCTACCGTGGTGTTCGTGTCTAAGAAGGGCCTGCAGAAG
ATCCTGAACGTGCAGAAGAAGCTGCCTATCATCCAGAAGATCATCATCATGGACTCTAAGACCGACTACC
AGGGCTTCCAGAGCATGTACACATTCGTGACATCTCATCTGCCTCCTGGCTTCAACGAGTACGACTTCGT
GCCAGAGTCTTTCGACAGGGACAAAACCATTGCCCTGATCATGAACAGCTCTGGGTCTACCGGCCTGCCT
AAGGGCGTGGCCCTGCCTCATCGCACCGCCTGTGTGCGCTTCTCTCACGCCCGCGACCCTATTTTCGGCA
ACCAGATCATCCCCGACACCGCTATTCTGAGCGTGGTGCCATTCCACCACGGCTTCGGCATGTTCACCAC
CCTGGGCTACCTGATTTGCGGCTTTCGGGTGGTGCTGATGTACCGCTTCGAGGAGGAGCTGTTCCTGCGC
AGCCTGCAAGACTACAAAATTCAGTCTGCCCTGCTGGTGCCAACCCTGTTCAGCTTCTTCGCTAAGAGCA
CCCTGATCGACAAGTACGACCTGTCTAACCTGCACGAGATTGCCTCTGGCGGCGCCCCACTGTCTAAGGA
GGTGGGCGAAGCCGTGGCCAAGCGCTTTCATCTGCCAGGCATCCGCCAGGGCTACGGCCTGACCGAGACA
ACCAGCGCCATTCTGATTACCCCAGAGGGCGACGACAAGCCTGGCGCCGTGGGCAAGGTGGTGCCATTCT
TCGAGGCCAAGGTGGTGGACCTGGACACCGGCAAGACCCTGGGAGTGAACCAGCGCGGCGAGCTGTGTGT
GCGCGGCCCTATGATTATGTCCGGCTACGTGAATAACCCTGAGGCCACAAACGCCCTGATCGACAAGGAC
GGCTGGCTGCACTCTGGCGACATTGCCTACTGGGACGAGGACGAGCACTTCTTCATCGTGGACCGCCTGA
AGTCTCTGATCAAGTACAAGGGCTACCAGGTGGCCCCAGCCGAGCTGGAGTCTATCCTGCTGCAGCACCC
TAACATTTTCGACGCCGGAGTGGCCGGCCTGCCCGACGACGATGCCGGCGAGCTGCCTGCCGCCGTCGTC
GTGCTGGAACACGGCAAGACCATGACCGAGAAGGAGATCGTGGACTATGTGGCCAGCCAGGTGACAACCG
CCAAGAAGCTGCGCGGCGGAGTGGTGTTCGTGGACGAGGTGCCCAAGGGCCTGACCGGCAAGCTGGACGC
CCGCAAGATCCGCGAGATCCTGATCAAGGCTAAGAAAGGCGGCAAGATCGCCGTGTAATAATTCTAGAGT
CGGGGCGGCCGGCCGCTTCGAGCAGACATGATAAGATACATTGATGAGTTTGGACAAACCACAACTAGAA
TGCAGTGAAAAAAATGCTTTATTTGTGAAATTTGTGATGCTATTGCTTTATTTGTAACCATTATAAGCTG
CAATAAACAAGTTAACAACAACAATTGCATTCATTTTATGTTTCAGGTTCAGGGGGAGGTGTGGGAGGTT
TTTTAAAGCAAGTAAAACCTCTACAAATGTGGTAAAATCGATAAGGATCCAGGTGGCACTTTTCGGGGAA
ATGTGCGCGGAACCCCTATTTGTTTATTTTTCTAAATACATTCAAATATGTATCCGCTCATGAGACAATA
ACCCTGATAAATGCTTCAATAATATTGAAAAAGGAAGAGTATGAGTATTCAACATTTCCGTGTCGCCCTT
ATTCCCTTTTTTGCGGCATTTTGCCTTCCTGTTTTTGCTCACCCAGAAACGCTGGTGAAAGTAAAAGATG
CTGAAGATCAGTTGGGTGCACGAGTGGGTTACATCGAACTGGATCTCAACAGCGGTAAGATCCTTGAGAG
TTTTCGCCCCGAAGAACGTTTTCCAATGATGAGCACTTTTAAAGTTCTGCTATGTGGCGCGGTATTATCC
CGTATTGACGCCGGGCAAGAGCAACTCGGTCGCCGCATACACTATTCTCAGAATGACTTGGTTGAGTACT
CACCAGTCACAGAAAAGCATCTTACGGATGGCATGACAGTAAGAGAATTATGCAGTGCTGCCATAACCAT
GAGTGATAACACTGCGGCCAACTTACTTCTGACAACGATCGGAGGACCGAAGGAGCTAACCGCTTTTTTG
CACAACATGGGGGATCATGTAACTCGCCTTGATCGTTGGGAACCGGAGCTGAATGAAGCCATACCAAACG
ACGAGCGTGACACCACGATGCCTGTAGCAATGGCAACAACGTTGCGCAAACTATTAACTGGCGAACTACT
TACTCTAGCTTCCCGGCAACAATTAATAGACTGGATGGAGGCGGATAAAGTTGCAGGACCACTTCTGCGC
TCGGCCCTTCCGGCTGGCTGGTTTATTGCTGATAAATCTGGAGCCGGTGAGCGTGGGTCTCGCGGTATCA
TTGCAGCACTGGGGCCAGATGGTAAGCCCTCCCGTATCGTAGTTATCTACACGACGGGGAGTCAGGCAAC
TATGGATGAACGAAATAGACAGATCGCTGAGATAGGTGCCTCACTGATTAAGCATTGGTAACTGTCAGAC
CAAGTTTACTCATATATACTTTAGATTGATTTAAAACTTCATTTTTAATTTAAAAGGATCTAGGTGAAGA
TCCTTTTTGATAATCTCATGACCAAAATCCCTTAACGTGAGTTTTCGTTCCACTGAGCGTCAGACCCCGT
AGAAAAGATCAAAGGATCTTCTTGAGATCCTTTTTTTCTGCGCGTAATCTGCTGCTTGCAAACAAAAAAA
CCACCGCTACCAGCGGTGGTTTGTTTGCCGGATCAAGAGCTACCAACTCTTTTTCCGAAGGTAACTGGCT
TCAGCAGAGCGCAGATACCAAATACTGTTCTTCTAGTGTAGCCGTAGTTAGGCCACCACTTCAAGAACTC
TGTAGCACCGCCTACATACCTCGCTCTGCTAATCCTGTTACCAGTGGCTGCTGCCAGTGGCGATAAGTCG
TGTCTTACCGGGTTGGACTCAAGACGATAGTTACCGGATAAGGCGCAGCGGTCGGGCTGAACGGGGGGTT
CGTGCACACAGCCCAGCTTGGAGCGAACGACCTACACCGAACTGAGATACCTACAGCGTGAGCTATGAGA
AAGCGCCACGCTTCCCGAAGGGAGAAAGGCGGACAGGTATCCGGTAAGCGGCAGGGTCGGAACAGGAGAG
CGCACGAGGGAGCTTCCAGGGGGAAACGCCTGGTATCTTTATAGTCCTGTCGGGTTTCGCCACCTCTGAC
TTGAGCGTCGATTTTTGTGATGCTCGTCAGGGGGGCGGAGCCTATGGAAAAACGCCAGCAACGCGGCCTT
TTTACGGTTCCTGGCCTTTTGCTGGCCTTTTGCTCACATGGCTCGAC
